Addgene plasmid #41663: pcDNA3.1(+)mGAT1-0-YFP
Depositing lab: Henry Lester. Depositing organization: California Institute of Technology. Publication: GABA transporter function, oligomerization state, and anchoring: correlates with subcellularly resolved FRET. Moss FJ, Imoukhuede PI, Scott K, Hu J, Jankowsky JL, Quick MW, Lester HA. J Gen Physiol. 2009 Dec;134(6):489-521. 10.1085/jgp.200910314 PubMed 19948998.
Backbone
  Vector backbone: pcDNA3.1(+)
  Backbone manufacturer: Invitrogen
  Backbone size w/o insert (bp): 5428
  Total vector size (bp): 7902
  Vector type: Mammalian Expression
  Selectable markers: Neomycin (select with G418)
Growth in bacteria
  Bacterial resistance: Ampicillin, 100 μg/mL
  Growth temperature: 37°C
  Growth strain: Top10
  Copy number: High Copy
Gene/Insert
  Gene/Insert name: Mus musculus GABA transporter 1 (alt names: mGAT1; solute carrier family 6 member 1; sodium- and chloride-dependent GABA transporter 1)
  Species: M. musculus (mouse), Synthetic
  Insert size (bp): 2549
  Mutation: “Monomerizing” YFP A206K mutation; C-terminal hydrophobic isoleucine residue added after YFP
  GenBank ID: M92378.1
  Entrez Gene: Slc6a1 (a.k.a. A730043E01, GABATHG, GABATR, GAT-1, Gabt, Gabt1, Gat1, XT-1, Xtrp1)
  Promoter: CMV
  Tag / fusion protein: YFP (C terminal on insert)
  Cloning method: Restriction Enzyme; 5′ cloning site HindIII (not destroyed); 3′ cloning site XbaI (not destroyed)
  Sequencing primers: 5′ CMV-F; T7; 3′ EGFP-N; BGH-rev
Terms and licenses: Academic/Nonprofit Terms; Industry Terms: Not Available to Industry
Depositor comments: To generate the fluorescent mutants mGAT10XFP and mGAT1XFP* through mGAT1XFP45, the wild-type mGAT1 open reading frame (ORF) was subcloned without its original stop codon into the HindIII and EcoRI sites of the pcDNA3.1(+) expression vector multiple cloning site (MCS). XFP ORFs were then subcloned downstream from and in frame with the mGAT1 ORF at the NotI and XbaI sites of the pcDNA3.1(+) MCS. This resulted in a 12–amino acid spacer between the end of the mGAT1 sequence and the beginning of the fluorophore. The depositors modified a method for the integration of PCR fragments without the use of restriction enzymes (Geiser et al., 2001) to add the final 3, 8, 20, 28, or 45 codons of the human GAT1 (hGAT1) ORF. These were amplified from a source plasmid using the proof-reading PfuTurbo Cx Hotstart polymerase with 5′ and 3′ extensions corresponding to the 20–22-nt regions that flanked the intended site of insertion, such that the PCR product integrated in-frame immediately after the fluorophore sequence when used as the primers in a subsequent QuikChange II XL mutagenesis PCR reaction. For mGAT1XFP*, the depositors simply added a GTC codon for Val after the fluorophore ORF. The attached image displays the protein sequences of the modified regions of mGAT1 for each fluorescent construct. mGAT10CFP and mGAT10YFP repeated the fusion design of mGAT10GFP but with the fluorophore exchanged as annotated. The three C-terminal residues of the mGAT0XFP fusions are -YKI-CO2−, which comprises a broadly defined consensus PDZ class II–interacting motif (X-φ-X-φ, where φ designates a hydrophobic residue and X any residue) (Sheng and Sala, 2001; Hung and Sheng, 2002). The depositors searched the Ensembl databases using Biomart (http://www.biomart.org/) (Spudich et al., 2007) and applied the GO:0005886 “plasma membrane” cellular component filter. The search identified no known membrane proteins possessing the -YKI-CO2− C-terminal sequence. In the mGAT1XFP* constructs, the depositors defined the terminal residue P(0) more narrowly, changing the terminal isoleucine residue present in mGAT10XFP to a valine in mGAT1XFP*. The resulting C-terminal sequence, -YKV-CO2−, reconstituted a functional PDZ class II–interacting motif present in Ephrin B receptors, a class that relies on interactions with the PDZ domain–containing proteins for clustering (Torres et al., 1998; Brückner et al., 1999; Lin et al., 1999; Madsen et al., 2005). Other constructs in the C-terminal XFP fusion series, mGAT1XFP3, mGAT1XFP8, mGAT1XFP20, mGAT1XFP28, and mGAT1XFP45, had the most C-terminal 3, 8, 20, 28, or 45 residues of the hGAT1 appended after the mGAT1XFP fusion. The differences in nucleotide sequence between the hGAT1 and mGAT1 C termini were a useful source of positive identification when the depositors analyzed the clones during construction. PCR integration was applied to amplify and insert EYFP or ECFP directly between residues R565 and L566, I570 and Q571, or V577 and R578 of mGAT1 to generate the mGAT15xxXFP5xxCT constructs. The site of XFP insertion in GAT1 is highlighted in the nomenclatures for these constructs by residue numbers flanking the fluorophore, and the “CT” denotes that the insertion occurs within the C terminus. Please see the associated article for more detailed information regarding construct creation and usage.
How to cite: pcDNA3.1(+)mGAT1-0-YFP was a gift from Henry Lester (Addgene plasmid # 41663 ; http://n2t.net/addgene:41663 ; RRID:Addgene_41663)
