[The description below was written by a language model from this plasmid's Addgene catalogue record and pLannotate feature annotations shown in this document.]
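Description:
pcDNA3.1(+)mGAT1-0-YFP is a 7.9 kb mammalian expression plasmid built on the pcDNA3.1(+) backbone. It is propagated in E. coli through a high-copy ColE1/pUC-type origin with ampicillin selection (AmpR under its own bla promoter). It also carries an f1 origin for single-stranded DNA production. For selection in mammalian cells, an SV40 early promoter drives a neomycin phosphotransferase gene terminated by an SV40 poly(A) signal, which allows G418 selection of stable transfectants. The automated annotation also reports short fragments (bom, a truncated HIV-1 LTR, ble, lacI and lac promoter/operator pieces). These appear to be backbone remnants or partial matches rather than functional parts of the design.

The payload is the mouse GABA transporter 1 (mGAT1, Slc6a1) open reading frame, cloned without its stop codon and fused in frame at its C terminus to YFP. Expression is driven by the CMV immediate-early enhancer/promoter and terminated by the bovine growth hormone poly(A) signal. A T7 promoter lies upstream of the insert. A 12-amino-acid spacer derived from the multiple cloning site separates the transporter from the fluorophore. The YFP carries the "monomerizing" A206K mutation, consistent with the mEYFP annotation, which limits fluorophore-driven self-association. A single isoleucine added after YFP makes the fusion end in -YKI. The depositors describe this as a broadly defined class II PDZ-interacting consensus that they did not find in any known plasma membrane protein. The construct belongs to a series of CFP- and YFP-tagged mGAT1 variants with differing C termini. The associated study used the series to relate transporter function, oligomerization state and anchoring to subcellularly resolved FRET.
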