Features (pLannotate 1.2.2; 21 found; start..end, strand, type, name):
     28..80      -  misc_feature   bom (fragment): basis of mobility region from pBR322
    235..614     +  enhancer       CMV enhancer: human cytomegalovirus immediate early enhancer
    615..818     +  promoter       CMV promoter: human cytomegalovirus (CMV) immediate early promoter
    814..847     +  LTR            5' LTR (truncated) (fragment): truncated 5' long terminal repeat (LTR) from HIV-1
    863..881     +  promoter       T7 promoter: promoter for bacteriophage T7 RNA polymerase
    917..2710    +  CDS            Slc6a1: SC6A1_MOUSE - Also known as Gabt1, Gat-1, Gat1. Experimental evidence at protein level: Swiss-Prot protein existence level 1. Terminates the action of GABA by its high affinity sodium- dependent reuptake into presynaptic terminals. From Mus musculus (Mouse).
   2747..3463    +  CDS            mEYFP: mEYFP is a basic (constitutively fluorescent) yellow fluorescent protein published in 2002, derived from Aequorea victoria. It is reported to be a very rapidly-maturing monomer.
   3502..3726    +  polyA_signal   bGH poly(A) signal: bovine growth hormone polyadenylation signal
   3730..3751    +  promoter       SV40 promoter (fragment): SV40 enhancer and early promoter
   3772..4200    +  rep_origin     f1 ori (sequence partly withheld): f1 bacteriophage origin of replication; arrow indicates direction of (+) strand synthesis
   4214..4543    +  promoter       SV40 promoter: SV40 enhancer and early promoter
   4610..5401    +  CDS            neo: KKA2_KLEPN - Also known as kan, nptII. Experimental evidence at protein level: Swiss-Prot protein existence level 1. Resistance to kanamycin, neomycin, paromomycin, ribostamycin, butirosin and gentamicin B. From Klebsiella pneumoniae.
   5425..5583    +  CDS            ble (fragment): BLE_KLEPN - Experimental evidence at protein level: Swiss-Prot protein existence level 1. Binding protein with a strong affinity to the bleomycin family of antibiotics. Binds to CL990; an antimitotic-antibiotic compound. From Klebsiella pneumoniae.
   5578..5699    +  polyA_signal   SV40 poly(A) signal: SV40 polyadenylation signal
   5772..5788    -  protein_bind   lac operator: The lac repressor binds to the lac operator to inhibit transcription in E. coli. This inhibition can be relieved by adding lactose or isopropyl-β-D-thiogalactopyranoside (IPTG). lac repressor encoded by lacI
   5796..5826    -  promoter       lac promoter: promoter for the E. coli lac operon
   5841..5862    -  protein_bind   CAP binding site: CAP binding activates transcription in the presence of cAMP. E. coli catabolite activator protein
   5875..5967    -  CDS            lacI (fragment): lac repressor; lacI; The lac repressor binds to the lac operator to inhibit transcription in E. coli. This inhibition can be relieved by adding lactose or isopropyl-β-D-thiogalactopyranoside (IPTG).
   6150..6735    -  rep_origin     ori: high-copy-number ColE1/pMB1/pBR322/pUC origin of replication
   6906..7766    -  CDS            AmpR: β-lactamase; bla; confers resistance to ampicillin, carbenicillin, and related antibiotics
   7767..7871    -  promoter       AmpR promoter: bla
>Addgene plasmid #41663 | pcDNA3.1(+)mGAT1-0-YFP | depositor full sequence | sequence record 55792 | pcDNA3.1(+)mGAT1-0-YFP sequence 7902 bps
GACGGATCGGGAGATCTCCCGATCCCCTATGGTGCACTCTCAGTACAATCTGCTCTGATGCCGCATAGTT
AAGCCAGTATCTGCTCCCTGCTTGTGTGTTGGAGGTCGCTGAGTAGTGCGCGAGCAAAATTTAAGCTACA
ACAAGGCAAGGCTTGACCGACAATTGCATGAAGAATCTGCTTAGGGTTAGGCGTTTTGCGCTGCTTCGCG
ATGTACGGGCCAGATATACGCGTTGACATTGATTATTGACTAGTTATTAATAGTAATCAATTACGGGGTC
ATTAGTTCATAGCCCATATATGGAGTTCCGCGTTACATAACTTACGGTAAATGGCCCGCCTGGCTGACCG
CCCAACGACCCCCGCCCATTGACGTCAATAATGACGTATGTTCCCATAGTAACGCCAATAGGGACTTTCC
ATTGACGTCAATGGGTGGAGTATTTACGGTAAACTGCCCACTTGGCAGTACATCAAGTGTATCATATGCC
AAGTACGCCCCCTATTGACGTCAATGACGGTAAATGGCCCGCCTGGCATTATGCCCAGTACATGACCTTA
TGGGACTTTCCTACTTGGCAGTACATCTACGTATTAGTCATCGCTATTACCATGGTGATGCGGTTTTGGC
AGTACATCAATGGGCGTGGATAGCGGTTTGACTCACGGGGATTTCCAAGTCTCCACCCCATTGACGTCAA
TGGGAGTTTGTTTTGGCACCAAAATCAACGGGACTTTCCAAAATGTCGTAACAACTCCGCCCCATTGACG
CAAATGGGCGGTAGGCGTGTACGGTGGGAGGTCTATATAAGCAGAGCTCTCTGGCTAACTAGAGAACCCA
CTGCTTACTGGCTTATCGAAATTAATACGACTCACTATAGGGAGACCCAAGCTGGCTAGCGTTTAAACTT
AAGCTTATGGCGACTGACAACAGCAAGGTGGCTGATGGGCAGATCTCTACTGAGGTCAGCGAGGCCCCTG
TGGCCAGCGACAAGCCCAAAACCCTGGTAGTCAAGGTGCAGAAGAAGGCCGGGGACCTCCCTGACCGGGA
CACATGGAAGGGACGCTTCGACTTCCTCATGTCCTGCGTGGGCTATGCCATCGGCCTGGGCAATGTGTGG
AGGTTCCCTTACCTCTGTGGGAAAAACGGTGGCGGGGCCTTCCTAATCCCATATTTCCTGACGCTCATCT
TTGCGGGTGTTCCTCTCTTCCTTTTGGAGTGCTCCCTAGGCCAGTACACCTCCATTGGGGGCCTGGGCGT
ATGGAACTGGGCGCCCATGTTCAAGGGTGTGGCCGTCGCGGCAGCTGTGCTGTCCTTCTGGCTGAACATC
TACTACATCGTCATCATCTCCTGGGCCATCTACTACCTGTACAACTCCTTCACCACGACCCTGCCATGGA
AACAGTGTGACAACCCGTGGAACACTGACCGCTGCTTCTCCAACTACAGCCTGGTCAATACCACCAACAT
GACCAGCGCCGTGGTGGAGTTCTGGGAGCGCAACATGCACCAGATGACAGATGGACTGGACAAGCCAGGA
CAGATCCGCTGTCTGGCCATCACACTGGCCATTGCCTGGGTGCTCGTGTATTTCTGCATCTGGAAGGGTG
TTGGTTGGACTGGAAAGGTGGTCTACTTCTCAGCCACGTACCCCTACATCATGCTTATCATCCTGTTCTT
CCGTGGAGTGACGCTTCCCGGGGCCAAGGAGGGGATCCTCTTCTACATCACACCCAACTTCCGAAAGCTG
TCTGATTCTGAGGTGATCTTTGACGCCGCCACCCAGATCTTCTTCTCCTACGGGCTGGGCCTGGGGTCCC
TGATTGCTCTGGGAAGCTACAACTCTTTCCACAACAATGTGTACAGGGACTCCATCATCGTTTGCTGCAT
CAACTCCTGCACCAGCATGTTTGCCGGATTCGTCATCTTCTCCATCGTGGGCTTCATGGCTCATGTCACC
AAGAGGTCCATAGCTGATGTGGCAGCCTCAGGCCCGGGGCTGGCATTCTTGGCGTACCCTGAGGCTGTGA
CACAGCTACCCATCTCTCCCCTCTGGGCTATCCTCTTCTTCTCCATGCTGCTGATGCTGGGCATTGACAG
CCAGTTCTGTACCGTGGAGGGCTTCATCACTGCCCTGGTGGACGAGTACCCCAGACTTCTCCGCAATCGC
CGTGAACTCTTCATTGCTGCCGTGTGCATCGTGTCCTACCTGATTGGCCTGTCTAACATCACCCAGGGTG
GCATTTATGTCTTCAAACTGTTTGATTATTACTCTGCCAGCGGCATGAGCTTGCTGTTCCTGGTTTTCTT
CGAGTGTGTCTCCATTTCCTGGTTTTATGGTGTCAACCGGTTCTATGACAACATCCAGGAGATGGTTGGC
TCCAGGCCCTGCATCTGGTGGAAGCTGTGCTGGTCCTTTTTCACACCCATCATTGTGGCGGGCGTGTTTC
TCTTCAGTGCTGTGCAGATGACACCACTCACCATGGGAAGCTATGTTTTCCCCAAGTGGGGCCAGGGCGT
GGGCTGGCTCATGGCTCTGTCCTCCATGGTGCTCATCCCCGGGTACATGGCTTACATGTTCCTCACCCTG
AAGGGCTCCCTGAAGCAGCGTCTCCAGGTCATGATTCAGCCCAGTGAAGATATTGTGCGCCCTGAGAATG
GCCCTGAGCAGCCGCAGGCTGGCAGCTCAGCCAGCAAGGAGGCCTACATCCGAATTCTGCAGATATCCAG
CACAGTGGCGGCCGCCATGGTGAGCAAGGGCGAGGAGCTGTTCACCGGGGTGGTGCCCATCCTGGTCGAG
CTGGACGGCGACGTAAACGGCCACAAGTTCAGCGTGTCCGGCGAGGGCGAGGGCGATGCCACCTACGGCA
AGCTGACCCTGAAGTTCATCTGCACCACCGGCAAGCTGCCCGTGCCCTGGCCCACCCTCGTGACCACCTT
CGGCTACGGCCTGCAGTGCTTCGCCCGCTACCCCGACCACATGAAGCAGCACGACTTCTTCAAGTCCGCC
ATGCCCGAAGGCTACGTCCAGGAGCGCACCATCTTCTTCAAGGACGACGGCAACTACAAGACCCGCGCCG
AGGTGAAGTTCGAGGGCGACACCCTGGTGAACCGCATCGAGCTGAAGGGCATCGACTTCAAGGAGGACGG
CAACATCCTGGGGCACAAGCTGGAGTACAACTACAACAGCCACAACGTCTATATCATGGCCGACAAGCAG
AAGAACGGCATCAAGGTGAACTTCAAGATCCGCCACAACATCGAGGACGGCAGCGTGCAGCTCGCCGACC
ACTACCAGCAGAACACCCCCATCGGCGACGGCCCCGTGCTGCTGCCCGACAACCACTACCTGAGCTACCA
GTCCAAGCTGAGCAAAGACCCCAACGAGAAGCGCGATCACATGGTCCTGCTGGAGTTCGTGACCGCCGCC
GGGATCACTCTCGGCATGGACGAGCTGTACAAGATCTAGAGGGCCCGTTTAAACCCGCTGATCAGCCTCG
ACTGTGCCTTCTAGTTGCCAGCCATCTGTTGTTTGCCCCTCCCCCGTGCCTTCCTTGACCCTGGAAGGTG
CCACTCCCACTGTCCTTTCCTAATAAAATGAGGAAATTGCATCGCATTGTCTGAGTAGGTGTCATTCTAT
TCTGGGGGGTGGGGTGGGGCAGGACAGCAAGGGGGAGGATTGGGAAGACAATAGCAGGCATGCTGGGGAT
GCGGTGGGCTCTATGGCTTCTGAGGCGGAAAGAACCAGCTGGGGCTCTAGGGGGTATCCCC
[124 nt withheld, positions 3772-3895]
C
[91 nt withheld, positions 3897-3987]
A
[49 nt withheld, positions 3989-4037]
CCTTTGACGTTGGAGTCCACGTTCTTT
[37 nt withheld, positions 4065-4101]
ACCCTATCTCGGTCTATTCTTTTGATTTATAAGGGATTTTGCCGATTTCGGCCTATTGGTTAAAAAATGA
GCTGATTTAACAAAAATTTAACGCGAATTAATTCTGTGGAATGTGTGTCAGTTAGGGTGTGGAAAGTCCC
CAGGCTCCCCAGCAGGCAGAAGTATGCAAAGCATGCATCTCAATTAGTCAGCAACCAGGTGTGGAAAGTC
CCCAGGCTCCCCAGCAGGCAGAAGTATGCAAAGCATGCATCTCAATTAGTCAGCAACCATAGTCCCGCCC
CTAACTCCGCCCATCCCGCCCCTAACTCCGCCCAGTTCCGCCCATTCTCCGCCCCATGGCTGACTAATTT
TTTTTATTTATGCAGAGGCCGAGGCCGCCTCTGCCTCTGAGCTATTCCAGAAGTAGTGAGGAGGCTTTTT
TGGAGGCCTAGGCTTTTGCAAAAAGCTCCCGGGAGCTTGTATATCCATTTTCGGATCTGATCAAGAGACA
GGATGAGGATCGTTTCGCATGATTGAACAAGATGGATTGCACGCAGGTTCTCCGGCCGCTTGGGTGGAGA
GGCTATTCGGCTATGACTGGGCACAACAGACAATCGGCTGCTCTGATGCCGCCGTGTTCCGGCTGTCAGC
GCAGGGGCGCCCGGTTCTTTTTGTCAAGACCGACCTGTCCGGTGCCCTGAATGAACTGCAGGACGAGGCA
GCGCGGCTATCGTGGCTGGCCACGACGGGCGTTCCTTGCGCAGCTGTGCTCGACGTTGTCACTGAAGCGG
GAAGGGACTGGCTGCTATTGGGCGAAGTGCCGGGGCAGGATCTCCTGTCATCTCACCTTGCTCCTGCCGA
GAAAGTATCCATCATGGCTGATGCAATGCGGCGGCTGCATACGCTTGATCCGGCTACCTGCCCATTCGAC
CACCAAGCGAAACATCGCATCGAGCGAGCACGTACTCGGATGGAAGCCGGTCTTGTCGATCAGGATGATC
TGGACGAAGAGCATCAGGGGCTCGCGCCAGCCGAACTGTTCGCCAGGCTCAAGGCGCGCATGCCCGACGG
CGAGGATCTCGTCGTGACCCATGGCGATGCCTGCTTGCCGAATATCATGGTGGAAAATGGCCGCTTTTCT
GGATTCATCGACTGTGGCCGGCTGGGTGTGGCGGACCGCTATCAGGACATAGCGTTGGCTACCCGTGATA
TTGCTGAAGAGCTTGGCGGCGAATGGGCTGACCGCTTCCTCGTGCTTTACGGTATCGCCGCTCCCGATTC
GCAGCGCATCGCCTTCTATCGCCTTCTTGACGAGTTCTTCTGAGCGGGACTCTGGGGTTCGAAATGACCG
ACCAAGCGACGCCCAACCTGCCATCACGAGATTTCGATTCCACCGCCGCCTTCTATGAAAGGTTGGGCTT
CGGAATCGTTTTCCGGGACGCCGGCTGGATGATCCTCCAGCGCGGGGATCTCATGCTGGAGTTCTTCGCC
CACCCCAACTTGTTTATTGCAGCTTATAATGGTTACAAATAAAGCAATAGCATCACAAATTTCACAAATA
AAGCATTTTTTTCACTGCATTCTAGTTGTGGTTTGTCCAAACTCATCAATGTATCTTATCATGTCTGTAT
ACCGTCGACCTCTAGCTAGAGCTTGGCGTAATCATGGTCATAGCTGTTTCCTGTGTGAAATTGTTATCCG
CTCACAATTCCACACAACATACGAGCCGGAAGCATAAAGTGTAAAGCCTGGGGTGCCTAATGAGTGAGCT
AACTCACATTAATTGCGTTGCGCTCACTGCCCGCTTTCCAGTCGGGAAACCTGTCGTGCCAGCTGCATTA
ATGAATCGGCCAACGCGCGGGGAGAGGCGGTTTGCGTATTGGGCGCTCTTCCGCTTCCTCGCTCACTGAC
TCGCTGCGCTCGGTCGTTCGGCTGCGGCGAGCGGTATCAGCTCACTCAAAGGCGGTAATACGGTTATCCA
CAGAATCAGGGGATAACGCAGGAAAGAACATGTGAGCAAAAGGCCAGCAAAAGGCCAGGAACCGTAAAAA
GGCCGCGTTGCTGGCGTTTTTCCATAGGCTCCGCCCCCCTGACGAGCATCACAAAAATCGACGCTCAAGT
CAGAGGTGGCGAAACCCGACAGGACTATAAAGATACCAGGCGTTTCCCCCTGGAAGCTCCCTCGTGCGCT
CTCCTGTTCCGACCCTGCCGCTTACCGGATACCTGTCCGCCTTTCTCCCTTCGGGAAGCGTGGCGCTTTC
TCATAGCTCACGCTGTAGGTATCTCAGTTCGGTGTAGGTCGTTCGCTCCAAGCTGGGCTGTGTGCACGAA
CCCCCCGTTCAGCCCGACCGCTGCGCCTTATCCGGTAACTATCGTCTTGAGTCCAACCCGGTAAGACACG
ACTTATCGCCACTGGCAGCAGCCACTGGTAACAGGATTAGCAGAGCGAGGTATGTAGGCGGTGCTACAGA
GTTCTTGAAGTGGTGGCCTAACTACGGCTACACTAGAAGAACAGTATTTGGTATCTGCGCTCTGCTGAAG
CCAGTTACCTTCGGAAAAAGAGTTGGTAGCTCTTGATCCGGCAAACAAACCACCGCTGGTAGCGGTTTTT
TTGTTTGCAAGCAGCAGATTACGCGCAGAAAAAAAGGATCTCAAGAAGATCCTTTGATCTTTTCTACGGG
GTCTGACGCTCAGTGGAACGAAAACTCACGTTAAGGGATTTTGGTCATGAGATTATCAAAAAGGATCTTC
ACCTAGATCCTTTTAAATTAAAAATGAAGTTTTAAATCAATCTAAAGTATATATGAGTAAACTTGGTCTG
ACAGTTACCAATGCTTAATCAGTGAGGCACCTATCTCAGCGATCTGTCTATTTCGTTCATCCATAGTTGC
CTGACTCCCCGTCGTGTAGATAACTACGATACGGGAGGGCTTACCATCTGGCCCCAGTGCTGCAATGATA
CCGCGAGACCCACGCTCACCGGCTCCAGATTTATCAGCAATAAACCAGCCAGCCGGAAGGGCCGAGCGCA
GAAGTGGTCCTGCAACTTTATCCGCCTCCATCCAGTCTATTAATTGTTGCCGGGAAGCTAGAGTAAGTAG
TTCGCCAGTTAATAGTTTGCGCAACGTTGTTGCCATTGCTACAGGCATCGTGGTGTCACGCTCGTCGTTT
GGTATGGCTTCATTCAGCTCCGGTTCCCAACGATCAAGGCGAGTTACATGATCCCCCATGTTGTGCAAAA
AAGCGGTTAGCTCCTTCGGTCCTCCGATCGTTGTCAGAAGTAAGTTGGCCGCAGTGTTATCACTCATGGT
TATGGCAGCACTGCATAATTCTCTTACTGTCATGCCATCCGTAAGATGCTTTTCTGTGACTGGTGAGTAC
TCAACCAAGTCATTCTGAGAATAGTGTATGCGGCGACCGAGTTGCTCTTGCCCGGCGTCAATACGGGATA
ATACCGCGCCACATAGCAGAACTTTAAAAGTGCTCATCATTGGAAAACGTTCTTCGGGGCGAAAACTCTC
AAGGATCTTACCGCTGTTGAGATCCAGTTCGATGTAACCCACTCGTGCACCCAACTGATCTTCAGCATCT
TTTACTTTCACCAGCGTTTCTGGGTGAGCAAAAACAGGAAGGCAAAATGCCGCAAAAAAGGGAATAAGGG
CGACACGGAAATGTTGAATACTCATACTCTTCCTTTTTCAATATTATTGAAGCATTTATCAGGGTTATTG
TCTCATGAGCGGATACATATTTGAATGTATTTAGAAAAATAAACAAATAGGGGTTCCGCGCACATTTCCC
CGAAAAGTGCCACCTGACGTC
