>Addgene plasmid #41663 | pcDNA3.1(+)mGAT1-0-YFP | addgene partial sequence | sequence record 57742 | BGH-rev 5'-TAGAAGGCACAGTCGAGG-3'
AACGAGCCCTCTAGATCTTGTACAGCTCGTCCATGCCGAGAGTGATCCCGGCGGCGGTCACGAACTCCAG
CAGGACCATGTGATCGCGCTTCTCGTTGGGGTCTTTGCTCAGCTTGGACTGGTAGCTCAGGTAGTGGTTG
TCGGGCAGCAGCACGGGGCCGTCGCCGATGGGGGTGTTCTGCTGGTAGTGGTCGGCGAGCTGCACGCTGC
CGTCCTCGATGTTGTGGCGGATCTTGAAGTTCACCTTGATGCCGTTCTTCTGCTTGTCGGCCATGATATA
GACGTTGTGGCTGTTGTAGTTGTACTCCAGCTTGTGCCCCAGGATGTTGCCGTCCTCCTTGAAGTCGATG
CCCTTCAGCTCGATGCGGTTCACCAGGGTGTCGCCCTCGAACTTCACCTCGGCGCGGGTCTTGTAGTTGC
CGTCGTCCTTGAAGAAGATGGTGCGCTCCTGGACGTAGCCTTCGGGCATGGCGGACTTGAAGAAGTCGTG
CTGCTTCATGTGGTCGGGGTAGCGGGCGAAGCACTGCAGGCCGTAGCCGAAGGTGGTCACGAGGGTGGGC
CAGGGCACGGGCAGCTTGCCGGTGGTGCAGATGAACTTCAGGGTCAGCTTGCCGTAGGTGGCATCGCCCT
CGCCCTCGCCGGACACGCTGAACTTGTGGCCGTTTACGTCGCCGTCCAGCTCGACCAGGATGGGCACCAC
CCCGGTGAACAGCTCCTCGCCCTTGCTCACCATGGCGGCCGCCACTGTGCTGGATATCTGCAGAATTCGG
ATGTAGGCCTCCTTGCTGGCTGA
