>Addgene plasmid #41663 | pcDNA3.1(+)mGAT1-0-YFP | addgene partial sequence | sequence record 57758 | EGFP-N 5'-CGTCGCCGTCCAGCTCGACCAG-3'
AACAGCTCCTCGCCCTTGCTCACCATGGCGGCCGCCACTGTGCTGGATATCTGCAGAATTCGGATGTAGG
CCTCCTTGCTGGCTGAGCTGCCAGCCTGCGGCTGCTCAGGGCCATTCTCAGGGCGCACAATATCTTCACT
GGGCTGAATCATGACCTGGAGACGCTGCTTCAGGGAGCCCTTCAGGGTGAGGAACATGTAAGCCATGTAC
CCGGGGATGAGCACCATGGAGGACAGAGCCATGAGCCAGCCCACGCCCTGGCCCCACTTGGGGAAAACAT
AGCTTCCCATGGTGAGTGGTGTCATCTGCACAGCACTGAAGAGAAACACGCCCGCCACAATGATGGGTGT
GAAAAAGGACCAGCACAGCTTCCACCAGATGCAGGGCCTGGAGCCAACCATCTCCTGGATGTTGTCATAG
AACCGGTTGACACCATAAAACCAGGAAATGGAGACACACTCGAAGAAAACCAGGAACAGCAAGCTCATGC
CGCTGGCAGAGTAATAATCAAACAGTTTGAAGACATAAATGCCACCCTGGGTGATGTTAGACAGGCCAAT
CAGGTAGGACACGATGCACACGGCAGCAATGAAGAGTTCACGGCGATTGCGGAGAAGTCTGGGGTACTCG
TCCACCAGGGCAGTGATGAAGCCCTCCACGGTACAGAACTGGCTGTCAATGCCCAGCATCAGCAGCATGG
AGAAGAAGAGGATAGCCCAGAGGGGAGAGATGGGTAGCTGTGTCACAGCCTCAGGGTACGCCAAGAATGC
CAGCCCCGGGCCTGAGGCTGCCACATCAGCTATGGACCTCTTGGTGACATGAGCCATGAAGCCCACGATG
GAGAAGATGACGAATCCGGCAAACATGCTGGTGCAGGAGTTGATGCAGCAAACGATGATGGAGTCCCTGT
ACACATTGTTGTGGAAAGAGTTGTA
